Addgene plasmid #132210: pDONR221_SLC9A1
Purpose: Gateway entry clone with codon-optimized ORF sequence for subcloning into custom expression vectors
Depositing lab: RESOLUTE Consortium & Giulio Superti-Furga. Depositing organization: CeMM Research Center for Molecular Medicine. Publication: The RESOLUTE consortium: unlocking SLC transporters for drug discovery. Superti-Furga G, Lackner D, Wiedmer T, Ingles-Prieto A, Barbosa B, Girardi E, Goldmann U, Gurtl B, Klavins K, Klimek C, Lindinger S, Lineiro-Retes E, Muller AC, Onstein S, Redinger G, Reil D, Sedlyarov V, Wolf G, Crawford M, Everley R, ... Steppan CM. Nat Rev Drug Discov. 2020 Jul;19(7):429-430. doi: 10.1038/d41573-020-00056-6. PubMed 32265506.
Backbone
  Vector backbone: pDONR221
  Backbone manufacturer: Thermo Fisher Scientific
  Backbone size w/o insert (bp): 2550
  Vector type: Mammalian Expression
Growth in bacteria
  Bacterial resistance: Kanamycin, 50 μg/mL
  Growth temperature: 37°C
  Growth strain: Stbl3
  Copy number: High Copy
Gene/Insert
  Gene/Insert name: SLC9A1 (alt name: PPP1R143, APNH, NHE1)
  Species: H. sapiens (human)
  Insert size (bp): 2445
  Entrez Gene: SLC9A1 (a.k.a. APNH, LIKNS, NHE-1, NHE1, PPP1R143)
  Cloning method: Gateway Cloning
  Sequencing primers: 5′ M13-fwd; 3′ M13-rev
Terms and licenses: Academic/Nonprofit Terms; Industry Terms
Depositor comments: For more information on the full Resolute plasmid collection, please see www.addgene.org/depositor-collections/re-solute/. Please provide your feedback on this plasmid to the RESOLUTE consortium by filling out their RESOLUTE repository feedback form: https://forms.office.com/Pages/ResponsePage.aspx?id=0e05yklzmkS7rjFGQL4N7z4feCLQvEJAmVcOCM_u885UN1JJRko0Ukg4TVQwNTZLOUxPQVJWT1NHUCQlQCN0PWcu
How to cite: pDONR221_SLC9A1 was a gift from RESOLUTE Consortium & Giulio Superti-Furga (Addgene plasmid # 132210 ; http://n2t.net/addgene:132210 ; RRID:Addgene_132210)
