[The description below was written by a language model from this plasmid's Addgene catalogue record and pLannotate feature annotations shown in this document.]
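Description:
pDONR221_SLC9A1 is a Gateway entry clone built on the pDONR221 backbone and carrying a codon-optimized open reading frame for human SLC9A1, also known as NHE1 or APNH. This gene encodes the sodium/hydrogen exchanger that extrudes protons using the inward sodium gradient and contributes to intracellular pH regulation. The plasmid is about 5 kb. It is propagated in E. coli through a high-copy ColE1/pUC-type origin and is selected with kanamycin through an aminoglycoside phosphotransferase (KanR) gene.

The 2,445 bp SLC9A1 coding sequence sits between attL1 and attL2 recombination sites. An LR Clonase reaction can therefore move the ORF directionally into any attR-containing destination vector. Although the catalogue lists the vector type as mammalian expression, the feature table shows no eukaryotic promoter or polyadenylation signal upstream or downstream of the insert, so the plasmid is a shuttle for subcloning rather than an expression construct itself. The rrnB T1 and T2 terminators lie upstream of attL1 and insulate the cassette from read-through transcription in bacteria. A T7 promoter lies just beyond attL2, pointing back toward the insert. The short lacI and lacZα fragments are backbone remnants with no evident functional role. M13 forward and reverse primer sites are listed for sequencing the insert. No epitope tags or reporters are annotated, and the record does not say whether the ORF keeps a stop codon. The clone belongs to a consortium collection of solute carrier (SLC) transporter ORFs made as a resource for transporter research and drug discovery, with each ORF intended for transfer into custom expression vectors.
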