Features (pLannotate 1.2.2; 10 found; start..end, strand, type, name):
    121..213     +  CDS            lacI (fragment): lac repressor; lacI; The lac repressor binds to the lac operator to inhibit transcription in E. coli. This inhibition can be relieved by adding lactose or isopropyl-β-D-thiogalactopyranoside (IPTG).
    268..295     -  terminator     rrnB T2 terminator: transcription terminator T2 from the E. coli rrnB gene
    427..470     +  terminator     rrnB T1 terminator: Escherichia coli rrnB; transcription terminator T1 from the E. coli rrnB gene
    517..553     -  CDS            lacZα (fragment): LacZα fragment of β-galactosidase; lacZ fragment
    569..668     +  protein_bind   attL1: mutant version of attL; recombination site for the Gateway® LR reaction LR Clonase™
    674..3118    +  CDS            SLC9A1: SL9A1_HUMAN - Also known as APNH1, NHE1. Experimental evidence at protein level: Swiss-Prot protein existence level 1. Involved in pH regulation to eliminate acids generated by active metabolism or to counter adverse environmental conditions. Major proton extruding system driven by the inward sodium ion chemical gradient. Plays an important role in signal transduction. From Homo sapiens (Human).
   3120..3219    -  protein_bind   attL2: mutant version of attL; recombination site for the Gateway® LR reaction LR Clonase™
   3237..3255    -  promoter       T7 promoter: promoter for bacteriophage T7 RNA polymerase
   3389..4198    +  CDS            KanR: aminoglycoside phosphotransferase; aph(3')-Ia; confers resistance to kanamycin in bacteria or G418 (Geneticin®) in eukaryotes
   4345..4933    +  rep_origin     ori: high-copy-number ColE1/pMB1/pBR322/pUC origin of replication
>Addgene plasmid #132210 | pDONR221_SLC9A1 | addgene full sequence | sequence record 261211 | Addgene NGS Result
CTTTCCTGCGTTATCCCCTGATTCTGTGGATAACCGTATTACCGCCTTTGAGTGAGCTGATACCGCTCGC
CGCAGCCGAACGACCGAGCGCAGCGAGTCAGTGAGCGAGGAAGCGGAAGAGCGCCCAATACGCAAACCGC
CTCTCCCCGCGCGTTGGCCGATTCATTAATGCAGCTGGCACGACAGGTTTCCCGACTGGAAAGCGGGCAG
TGAGCGCAACGCAATTAATACGCGTACCGCTAGCCAGGAAGAGTTTGTAGAAACGCAAAAAGGCCATCCG
TCAGGATGGCCTTCTGCTTAGTTTGATGCCTGGCAGTTTATGGCGGGCGTCCTGCCCGCCACCCTCCGGG
CCGTTGCTTCACAACGTTCAAATCCGCTCCCGGCGGATTTGTCCTACTCAGGAGAGCGTTCACCGACAAA
CAACAGATAAAACGAAAGGCCCAGTCTTCCGACTGAGCCTTTCGTTTTATTTGATGCCTGGCAGTTCCCT
ACTCTCGCGTTAACGCTAGCATGGATGTTTTCCCAGTCACGACGTTGTAAAACGACGGCCAGTCTTAAGC
TCGGGCCCCAAATAATGATTTTATTTTGACTGATAGTGACCTGTTCGTTGCAACACATTGATGAGCAATG
CTTTTTTATAATGCCAACTTTGTACAAAAAAGCAGGCTCCACCATGGTGCTGCGCTCTGGAATCTGCGGA
CTGAGCCCACACCGGATCTTCCCCTCCCTGCTGGTGGTGGTGGCCCTGGTGGGACTGCTGCCTGTGCTGA
GATCTCACGGACTGCAGCTGAGCCCAACCGCATCCACAATCAGGAGCTCCGAGCCACCTAGGGAGCGGAG
CATCGGCGACGTGACCACAGCACCACCAGAGGTGACACCTGAGTCCAGGCCAGTGAACCACTCTGTGACC
GATCACGGCATGAAGCCTCGGAAGGCCTTCCCAGTGCTGGGCATCGACTACACCCACGTGAGAACACCCT
TTGAGATCAGCCTGTGGATCCTGCTGGCCTGCCTGATGAAGATCGGCTTCCACGTGATCCCCACAATCTC
TAGCATCGTGCCTGAGTCCTGTCTGCTGATCGTGGTGGGACTGCTGGTGGGAGGACTGATCAAGGGAGTG
GGAGAGACCCCTCCATTCCTGCAGTCTGACGTGTTCTTCCTGTTCCTGCTGCCCCCTATCATCCTGGACG
CCGGCTACTTCCTGCCACTGAGGCAGTTTACCGAGAACCTGGGCACAATCCTGATCTTCGCCGTGGTGGG
CACACTGTGGAATGCCTTCTTTCTGGGCGGCCTGATGTATGCCGTGTGCCTGGTGGGAGGAGAGCAGATC
AACAATATCGGCCTGCTGGATAACCTGCTGTTTGGCAGCATCATCTCCGCCGTGGACCCAGTGGCCGTGC
TGGCCGTGTTCGAGGAGATCCACATCAACGAGCTGCTGCACATCCTGGTGTTTGGCGAGTCTCTGCTGAA
TGATGCCGTGACCGTGGTGCTGTACCACCTGTTCGAGGAGTTTGCCAATTATGAGCACGTGGGCATCGTG
GACATCTTCCTGGGCTTTCTGAGCTTCTTTGTGGTGGCCCTGGGAGGCGTGCTGGTGGGAGTGGTGTACG
GCGTGATCGCAGCCTTCACCTCTCGGTTCACCAGCCACATCAGAGTGATCGAGCCCCTGTTCGTGTTTCT
GTACAGCTATATGGCCTATCTGTCCGCCGAGCTGTTCCACCTGTCTGGCATCATGGCACTGATCGCAAGC
GGAGTGGTCATGCGGCCTTACGTGGAGGCCAATATCTCTCACAAGAGCCACACCACAATCAAGTATTTTC
TGAAGATGTGGTCCTCTGTGAGCGAGACACTGATCTTCATCTTTCTGGGCGTGAGCACCGTGGCAGGATC
CCACCACTGGAACTGGACCTTCGTGATCTCCACACTGCTGTTTTGCCTGATCGCAAGGGTGCTGGGCGTG
CTGGGACTGACATGGTTCATCAATAAGTTTCGCATCGTGAAGCTGACCCCCAAGGATCAGTTCATCATCG
CATACGGAGGACTGAGAGGAGCAATCGCCTTTTCCCTGGGCTATCTGCTGGATAAGAAGCACTTCCCTAT
GTGCGACCTGTTTCTGACCGCCATCATCACAGTGATCTTCTTTACAGTGTTCGTGCAGGGCATGACCATC
AGGCCACTGGTGGATCTGCTGGCCGTGAAGAAGAAGCAGGAGACCAAGCGCAGCATCAACGAGGAGATCC
ACACACAGTTTCTGGATCACCTGCTGACCGGCATCGAGGACATCTGCGGCCACTACGGCCACCACCACTG
GAAGGACAAGCTGAACCGGTTCAATAAGAAGTATGTGAAGAAGTGTCTGATCGCCGGCGAGAGATCTAAG
GAGCCTCAGCTGATCGCCTTTTACCACAAGATGGAGATGAAGCAGGCAATCGAGCTGGTGGAGAGCGGAG
GAATGGGCAAGATCCCATCCGCCGTGTCTACCGTGAGCATGCAGAATATCCACCCCAAGTCCCTGCCTTC
TGAGAGGATCCTGCCCGCCCTGTCCAAGGATAAGGAGGAGGAGATCCGCAAGATCCTGCGGAACAATCTG
CAGAAGACACGGCAGAGACTGAGGTCTTACAACAGGCACACCCTGGTGGCCGACCCATATGAGGAGGCCT
GGAATCAGATGCTGCTGCGGAGACAGAAGGCCCGCCAGCTGGAGCAGAAGATCAACAATTACCTGACAGT
GCCAGCCCACAAGCTGGATTCCCCAACCATGTCTAGGGCAAGGATCGGATCCGACCCACTGGCATATGAG
CCTAAGGAGGATCTGCCAGTGATCACCATCGACCCAGCAAGCCCACAGTCCCCTGAGTCTGTGGACCTGG
TGAACGAGGAGCTGAAGGGCAAGGTGCTGGGACTGAGCAGGGATCCTGCAAAGGTGGCAGAGGAGGACGA
GGACGATGACGGAGGCATCATGATGAGATCCAAGGAGACCAGCTCCCCCGGCACAGATGACGTGTTCACC
CCAGCCCCCTCCGATTCTCCTTCTAGCCAGAGAATCCAGAGGTGCCTGAGCGACCCTGGACCACACCCAG
AGCCTGGAGAGGGAGAGCCATTCTTTCCCAAGGGCCAGGACCCAGCTTTCTTGTACAAAGTTGGCATTAT
AAGAAAGCATTGCTTATCAATTTGTTGCAACGAACAGGTCACTATCAGTCAAAATAAAATCATTATTTGC
CATCCAGCTGATATCCCCTATAGTGAGTCGTATTACATGGTCATAGCTGTTTCCTGGCAGCTCTGGCCCG
TGTCTCAAAATCTCTGATGTTACATTGCACAAGATAAAAATATATCATCATGAACAATAAAACTGTCTGC
TTACATAAACAGTAATACAAGGGGTGTTATGAGCCATATTCAACGGGAAACGTCGAGGCCGCGATTAAAT
TCCAACATGGATGCTGATTTATATGGGTATAAATGGGCTCGCGATAATGTCGGGCAATCAGGTGCGACAA
TCTATCGCTTGTATGGGAAGCCCGATGCGCCAGAGTTGTTTCTGAAACATGGCAAAGGTAGCGTTGCCAA
TGATGTTACAGATGAGATGGTCAGACTAAACTGGCTGACGGAATTTATGCCTCTTCCGACCATCAAGCAT
TTTATCCGTACTCCTGATGATGCATGGTTACTCACCACTGCGATCCCCGGAAAAACAGCATTCCAGGTAT
TAGAAGAATATCCTGATTCAGGTGAAAATATTGTTGATGCGCTGGCAGTGTTCCTGCGCCGGTTGCATTC
GATTCCTGTTTGTAATTGTCCTTTTAACAGCGATCGCGTATTTCGTCTCGCTCAGGCGCAATCACGAATG
AATAACGGTTTGGTTGATGCGAGTGATTTTGATGACGAGCGTAATGGCTGGCCTGTTGAACAAGTCTGGA
AAGAAATGCATAAACTTTTGCCATTCTCACCGGATTCAGTCGTCACTCATGGTGATTTCTCACTTGATAA
CCTTATTTTTGACGAGGGGAAATTAATAGGTTGTATTGATGTTGGACGAGTCGGAATCGCAGACCGATAC
CAGGATCTTGCCATCCTATGGAACTGCCTCGGTGAGTTTTCTCCTTCATTACAGAAACGGCTTTTTCAAA
AATATGGTATTGATAATCCTGATATGAATAAATTGCAGTTTCATTTGATGCTCGATGAGTTTTTCTAATC
AGAATTGGTTAATTGGTTGTAACACTGGCAGAGCATTACGCTGACTTGACGGGACGGCGCAAGCTCATGA
CCAAAATCCCTTAACGTGAGTTACGCGTCGTTCCACTGAGCGTCAGACCCCGTAGAAAAGATCAAAGGAT
CTTCTTGAGATCCTTTTTTTCTGCGCGTAATCTGCTGCTTGCAAACAAAAAAACCACCGCTACCAGCGGT
GGTTTGTTTGCCGGATCAAGAGCTACCAACTCTTTTTCCGAAGGTAACTGGCTTCAGCAGAGCGCAGATA
CCAAATACTGTTCTTCTAGTGTAGCCGTAGTTAGGCCACCACTTCAAGAACTCTGTAGCACCGCCTACAT
ACCTCGCTCTGCTAATCCTGTTACCAGTGGCTGCTGCCAGTGGCGATAAGTCGTGTCTTACCGGGTTGGA
CTCAAGACGATAGTTACCGGATAAGGCGCAGCGGTCGGGCTGAACGGGGGGTTCGTGCACACAGCCCAGC
TTGGAGCGAACGACCTACACCGAACTGAGATACCTACAGCGTGAGCTATGAGAAAGCGCCACGCTTCCCG
AAGGGAGAAAGGCGGACAGGTATCCGGTAAGCGGCAGGGTCGGAACAGGAGAGCGCACGAGGGAGCTTCC
AGGGGGAAACGCCTGGTATCTTTATAGTCCTGTCGGGTTTCGCCACCTCTGACTTGAGCGTCGATTTTTG
TGATGCTCGTCAGGGGGGCGGAGCCTATGGAAAAACGCCAGCAACGCGGCCTTTTTACGGTTCCTGGCCT
TTTGCTGGCCTTTTGCTCACATGTT
