>Addgene plasmid #132210 | pDONR221_SLC9A1 | depositor partial sequence | sequence record 253820 | Codon-optimized ORF of SLC9A1
ATGGTGCTGCGCTCTGGAATCTGCGGACTGAGCCCACACCGGATCTTCCCCTCCCTGCTGGTGGTGGTGG
CCCTGGTGGGACTGCTGCCTGTGCTGAGATCTCACGGACTGCAGCTGAGCCCAACCGCATCCACAATCAG
GAGCTCCGAGCCACCTAGGGAGCGGAGCATCGGCGACGTGACCACAGCACCACCAGAGGTGACACCTGAG
TCCAGGCCAGTGAACCACTCTGTGACCGATCACGGCATGAAGCCTCGGAAGGCCTTCCCAGTGCTGGGCA
TCGACTACACCCACGTGAGAACACCCTTTGAGATCAGCCTGTGGATCCTGCTGGCCTGCCTGATGAAGAT
CGGCTTCCACGTGATCCCCACAATCTCTAGCATCGTGCCTGAGTCCTGTCTGCTGATCGTGGTGGGACTG
CTGGTGGGAGGACTGATCAAGGGAGTGGGAGAGACCCCTCCATTCCTGCAGTCTGACGTGTTCTTCCTGT
TCCTGCTGCCCCCTATCATCCTGGACGCCGGCTACTTCCTGCCACTGAGGCAGTTTACCGAGAACCTGGG
CACAATCCTGATCTTCGCCGTGGTGGGCACACTGTGGAATGCCTTCTTTCTGGGCGGCCTGATGTATGCC
GTGTGCCTGGTGGGAGGAGAGCAGATCAACAATATCGGCCTGCTGGATAACCTGCTGTTTGGCAGCATCA
TCTCCGCCGTGGACCCAGTGGCCGTGCTGGCCGTGTTCGAGGAGATCCACATCAACGAGCTGCTGCACAT
CCTGGTGTTTGGCGAGTCTCTGCTGAATGATGCCGTGACCGTGGTGCTGTACCACCTGTTCGAGGAGTTT
GCCAATTATGAGCACGTGGGCATCGTGGACATCTTCCTGGGCTTTCTGAGCTTCTTTGTGGTGGCCCTGG
GAGGCGTGCTGGTGGGAGTGGTGTACGGCGTGATCGCAGCCTTCACCTCTCGGTTCACCAGCCACATCAG
AGTGATCGAGCCCCTGTTCGTGTTTCTGTACAGCTATATGGCCTATCTGTCCGCCGAGCTGTTCCACCTG
TCTGGCATCATGGCACTGATCGCAAGCGGAGTGGTCATGCGGCCTTACGTGGAGGCCAATATCTCTCACA
AGAGCCACACCACAATCAAGTATTTTCTGAAGATGTGGTCCTCTGTGAGCGAGACACTGATCTTCATCTT
TCTGGGCGTGAGCACCGTGGCAGGATCCCACCACTGGAACTGGACCTTCGTGATCTCCACACTGCTGTTT
TGCCTGATCGCAAGGGTGCTGGGCGTGCTGGGACTGACATGGTTCATCAATAAGTTTCGCATCGTGAAGC
TGACCCCCAAGGATCAGTTCATCATCGCATACGGAGGACTGAGAGGAGCAATCGCCTTTTCCCTGGGCTA
TCTGCTGGATAAGAAGCACTTCCCTATGTGCGACCTGTTTCTGACCGCCATCATCACAGTGATCTTCTTT
ACAGTGTTCGTGCAGGGCATGACCATCAGGCCACTGGTGGATCTGCTGGCCGTGAAGAAGAAGCAGGAGA
CCAAGCGCAGCATCAACGAGGAGATCCACACACAGTTTCTGGATCACCTGCTGACCGGCATCGAGGACAT
CTGCGGCCACTACGGCCACCACCACTGGAAGGACAAGCTGAACCGGTTCAATAAGAAGTATGTGAAGAAG
TGTCTGATCGCCGGCGAGAGATCTAAGGAGCCTCAGCTGATCGCCTTTTACCACAAGATGGAGATGAAGC
AGGCAATCGAGCTGGTGGAGAGCGGAGGAATGGGCAAGATCCCATCCGCCGTGTCTACCGTGAGCATGCA
GAATATCCACCCCAAGTCCCTGCCTTCTGAGAGGATCCTGCCCGCCCTGTCCAAGGATAAGGAGGAGGAG
ATCCGCAAGATCCTGCGGAACAATCTGCAGAAGACACGGCAGAGACTGAGGTCTTACAACAGGCACACCC
TGGTGGCCGACCCATATGAGGAGGCCTGGAATCAGATGCTGCTGCGGAGACAGAAGGCCCGCCAGCTGGA
GCAGAAGATCAACAATTACCTGACAGTGCCAGCCCACAAGCTGGATTCCCCAACCATGTCTAGGGCAAGG
ATCGGATCCGACCCACTGGCATATGAGCCTAAGGAGGATCTGCCAGTGATCACCATCGACCCAGCAAGCC
CACAGTCCCCTGAGTCTGTGGACCTGGTGAACGAGGAGCTGAAGGGCAAGGTGCTGGGACTGAGCAGGGA
TCCTGCAAAGGTGGCAGAGGAGGACGAGGACGATGACGGAGGCATCATGATGAGATCCAAGGAGACCAGC
TCCCCCGGCACAGATGACGTGTTCACCCCAGCCCCCTCCGATTCTCCTTCTAGCCAGAGAATCCAGAGGT
GCCTGAGCGACCCTGGACCACACCCAGAGCCTGGAGAGGGAGAGCCATTCTTTCCCAAGGGCCAG
